Addgene plasmid #90712: INCENP G3.3 gRNA
Purpose: 3rd generation lentiviral gRNA plasmid targeting human INCENP
Depositing lab: Iain Cheeseman. Depositing organization: Whitehead Institute for Biomedical Research. Publication: Large-Scale Analysis of CRISPR/Cas9 Cell-Cycle Knockouts Reveals the Diversity of p53-Dependent Responses to Cell-Cycle Defects. McKinley KL, Cheeseman IM. Dev Cell. 2017 Feb 27;40(4):405-420.e2. doi: 10.1016/j.devcel.2017.01.012. Epub 2017 Feb 16. PubMed 28216383.
Backbone
  Vector backbone: pLenti-sgRNA
  Backbone manufacturer: Eric Lander & David Sabatini labs (Addgene plasmid #71409)
  Backbone size w/o insert (bp): 9151
  Vector type: Lentiviral, CRISPR
  Selectable markers: Puromycin
Growth in bacteria
  Bacterial resistance: Ampicillin, 100 μg/mL
  Growth temperature: 37°C
  Growth strain: NEB Stable
  Copy number: Unknown
Gene/Insert
  Gene/Insert name: INCENP (Guide Designation G3.3) (alt name: pKMKO series)
  gRNA/shRNA sequence: CACCgCACCTTCTCAGAAGAACCGA
  Species: H. sapiens (human)
  Promoter: U6
  Cloning method: Restriction Enzyme; 5′ cloning site BsmBI (destroyed during cloning); 3′ cloning site BsmBI (destroyed during cloning)
  Sequencing primers: 5′ hU6-F (5'-GAGGGCCTATTTCCCATGATT-3'); 3′ EF1a-R (5'-CACGGCGACTACTGCACTTA-3')
Terms and licenses: Academic/Nonprofit Terms; Industry Terms: Not Available to Industry
Depositor comments: Please note that gRNA target sequence listed is not strictly the 20nt spacer sequence, but also contains the 5' BsmBI overhang. For more information about knockout human cell lines generated using this plasmid, please see http://cellcycleknockouts.wi.mit.edu/ .
How to cite: INCENP G3.3 gRNA was a gift from Iain Cheeseman (Addgene plasmid # 90712 ; http://n2t.net/addgene:90712 ; RRID:Addgene_90712)
