[The description below was written by a language model from this plasmid's Addgene catalogue record and pLannotate feature annotations shown in this document.]
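Description:
INCENP G3.3 gRNA is a third-generation lentiviral CRISPR guide plasmid built on the pLenti-sgRNA backbone. It expresses a single guide RNA against human INCENP, the inner centromere protein gene. It is maintained in E. coli through a high-copy ColE1/pUC-type origin and an ampicillin resistance gene (β-lactamase). The backbone also carries an f1 origin, an SV40 origin and remnants of lac and phage-promoter cloning sequences that play no part in the payload. The catalogue lists a backbone size of 9151 bp without insert, whereas the sequenced record is 7,302 nt. This difference would fit loss of a filler fragment when the guide oligos were cloned between the two BsmBI sites, which were destroyed in the process, but the record does not say so.

The viral cassette is transcribed from an RSV promoter fused to a truncated HIV-1 5' LTR, which makes genomic RNA production Tat-independent. It is followed by the Ψ packaging signal with a partial gag sequence, the Rev response element for Rev-dependent nuclear export, and a cPPT/CTS. It ends in a self-inactivating ΔU3 3' LTR and an SV40 polyadenylation signal. Within this frame, a human U6 RNA polymerase III promoter drives the INCENP spacer joined to the Streptococcus pyogenes Cas9 guide scaffold. A separate EF-1α core promoter drives puromycin N-acetyltransferase, with a WPRE downstream to enhance expression, so transduced cells can be selected with puromycin. No Cas9 is encoded, so the nuclease must come from the target cells or another vector. The plasmid belongs to a series of guides used for a large-scale CRISPR/Cas9 knockout analysis of cell-cycle genes in human cell lines.
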