Features (pLannotate 1.2.2; 28 found; start..end, strand, type, name):
      2..29      +  rep_origin     RSF ori (fragment): Plasmids containing the RSF 1030 origin of replication can be propagated in E. coli cells that contain additional plasmids with compatible origins.
     31..123     +  CDS            lacI (fragment): lac repressor; lacI; The lac repressor binds to the lac operator to inhibit transcription in E. coli. This inhibition can be relieved by adding lactose or isopropyl-β-D-thiogalactopyranoside (IPTG).
    136..157     +  protein_bind   CAP binding site: CAP binding activates transcription in the presence of cAMP. E. coli catabolite activator protein
    172..202     +  promoter       lac promoter: promoter for the E. coli lac operon
    210..226     +  protein_bind   lac operator: The lac repressor binds to the lac operator to inhibit transcription in E. coli. This inhibition can be relieved by adding lactose or isopropyl-β-D-thiogalactopyranoside (IPTG). lac repressor encoded by lacI
    271..289     +  promoter       T3 promoter: promoter for bacteriophage T3 RNA polymerase
    317..543     +  promoter       RSV promoter: Rous sarcoma virus enhancer/promoter
    544..724     +  LTR            5' LTR (truncated): truncated 5' long terminal repeat (LTR) from HIV-1
    771..896     +  misc_feature   HIV-1 Ψ: packaging signal of human immunodeficiency virus type 1
    880..1243    +  CDS            HIV-1 gag (fragment): gag protein from human immunodeficiency virus 1; gag
   1389..1622    +  misc_feature   RRE: The Rev response element (RRE) of HIV-1 allows for Rev-dependent mRNA export from the nucleus to the cytoplasm.
   1999..2025    +  CDS            Rev (fragment): human immunodeficiency virus 1 (HIV-1) Rev protein; rev; enhances nuclear export of unspliced and incompletely spliced viral mRNAs
   2029..2269    +  promoter       U6 promoter: RNA polymerase III promoter for human U6 snRNA
   2317..2384    +  misc_RNA       tracrRNA (fragment): trans-activating CRISPR RNA for the Streptococcus pyogenes CRISPR/Cas9 system
   2433..2550    +  misc_feature   cPPT/CTS: central polypurine tract and central termination sequence of HIV-1
   2619..2830    +  promoter       EF-1α core promoter: core promoter for human elongation factor EF-1α
   2856..3455    +  CDS            PuroR (fragment): puromycin N-acetyltransferase; pac from Streptomyces; confers resistance to puromycin
   3471..4059    +  misc_feature   WPRE: woodchuck hepatitis virus posttranscriptional regulatory element
   4110..4129    +  misc_feature   cPPT/CTS (fragment): central polypurine tract and central termination sequence of HIV-1
   4131..4364    +  LTR            3' LTR (ΔU3): self-inactivating 3' long terminal repeat (LTR) from HIV-1
   4442..4563    +  polyA_signal   SV40 poly(A) signal: SV40 polyadenylation signal
   4603..4738    +  rep_origin     SV40 ori: SV40 origin of replication
   4759..4777    -  promoter       T7 promoter: promoter for bacteriophage T7 RNA polymerase
   4785..4940    +  CDS            lacZα (fragment): LacZα fragment of β-galactosidase; lacZ fragment
   4945..5373    +  rep_origin     f1 ori (sequence partly withheld): f1 bacteriophage origin of replication; arrow indicates direction of (+) strand synthesis
   5426..5530    +  promoter       AmpR promoter: bla
   5531..6391    +  CDS            AmpR: β-lactamase; bla; confers resistance to ampicillin, carbenicillin, and related antibiotics
   6562..7150    +  rep_origin     ori: high-copy-number ColE1/pMB1/pBR322/pUC origin of replication
>Addgene plasmid #90712 | INCENP G3.3 gRNA | addgene full sequence | sequence record 183208 | Addgene NGS Result
CAGCGAGTCAGTGAGCGAGGAAGCGGAAGAGCGCCCAATACGCAAACCGCCTCTCCCCGCGCGTTGGCCG
ATTCATTAATGCAGCTGGCACGACAGGTTTCCCGACTGGAAAGCGGGCAGTGAGCGCAACGCAATTAATG
TGAGTTAGCTCACTCATTAGGCACCCCAGGCTTTACACTTTATGCTTCCGGCTCGTATGTTGTGTGGAAT
TGTGAGCGGATAACAATTTCACACAGGAAACAGCTATGACCATGATTACGCCAAGCGCGCAATTAACCCT
CACTAAAGGGAACAAAAGCTGGAGCTGCAAGCTTAATGTAGTCTTATGCAATACTCTTGTAGTCTTGCAA
CATGGTAACGATGAGTTAGCAACATGCCTTACAAGGAGAGAAAAAGCACCGTGCATGCCGATTGGTGGAA
GTAAGGTGGTACGATCGTGCCTTATTAGGAAGGCAACAGACGGGTCTGACATGGATTGGACGAACCACTG
AATTGCCGCATTGCAGAGATATTGTATTTAAGTGCCTAGCTCGATACATAAACGGGTCTCTCTGGTTAGA
CCAGATCTGAGCCTGGGAGCTCTCTGGCTAACTAGGGAACCCACTGCTTAAGCCTCAATAAAGCTTGCCT
TGAGTGCTTCAAGTAGTGTGTGCCCGTCTGTTGTGTGACTCTGGTAACTAGAGATCCCTCAGACCCTTTT
AGTCAGTGTGGAAAATCTCTAGCAGTGGCGCCCGAACAGGGACTTGAAAGCGAAAGGGAAACCAGAGGAG
CTCTCTCGACGCAGGACTCGGCTTGCTGAAGCGCGCACGGCAAGAGGCGAGGGGCGGCGACTGGTGAGTA
CGCCAAAAATTTTGACTAGCGGAGGCTAGAAGGAGAGAGATGGGTGCGAGAGCGTCAGTATTAAGCGGGG
GAGAATTAGATCGCGATGGGAAAAAATTCGGTTAAGGCCAGGGGGAAAGAAAAAATATAAATTAAAACAT
ATAGTATGGGCAAGCAGGGAGCTAGAACGATTCGCAGTTAATCCTGGCCTGTTAGAAACATCAGAAGGCT
GTAGACAAATACTGGGACAGCTACAACCATCCCTTCAGACAGGATCAGAAGAACTTAGATCATTATATAA
TACAGTAGCAACCCTCTATTGTGTGCATCAAAGGATAGAGATAAAAGACACCAAGGAAGCTTTAGACAAG
ATAGAGGAAGAGCAAAACAAAAGTAAGACCACCGCACAGCAAGCGGCCGCTGATCTTCAGACCTGGAGGA
GGAGATATGAGGGACAATTGGAGAAGTGAATTATATAAATATAAAGTAGTAAAAATTGAACCATTAGGAG
TAGCACCCACCAAGGCAAAGAGAAGAGTGGTGCAGAGAGAAAAAAGAGCAGTGGGAATAGGAGCTTTGTT
CCTTGGGTTCTTGGGAGCAGCAGGAAGCACTATGGGCGCAGCGTCAATGACGCTGACGGTACAGGCCAGA
CAATTATTGTCTGGTATAGTGCAGCAGCAGAACAATTTGCTGAGGGCTATTGAGGCGCAACAGCATCTGT
TGCAACTCACAGTCTGGGGCATCAAGCAGCTCCAGGCAAGAATCCTGGCTGTGGAAAGATACCTAAAGGA
TCAACAGCTCCTGGGGATTTGGGGTTGCTCTGGAAAACTCATTTGCACCACTGCTGTGCCTTGGAATGCT
AGTTGGAGTAATAAATCTCTGGAACAGATTTGGAATCACACGACCTGGATGGAGTGGGACAGAGAAATTA
ACAATTACACAAGCTTAATACACTCCTTAATTGAAGAATCGCAAAACCAGCAAGAAAAGAATGAACAAGA
ATTATTGGAATTAGATAAATGGGCAAGTTTGTGGAATTGGTTTAACATAACAAATTGGCTGTGGTATATA
AAATTATTCATAATGATAGTAGGAGGCTTGGTAGGTTTAAGAATAGTTTTTGCTGTACTTTCTATAGTGA
ATAGAGTTAGGCAGGGATATTCACCATTATCGTTTCAGACCCACCTCCCAACCCCGAGGGGACCCAGAGA
GGGCCTATTTCCCATGATTCCTTCATATTTGCATATACGATACAAGGCTGTTAGAGAGATAATTAGAATT
AATTTGACTGTAAACACAAAGATATTAGTACAAAATACGTGACGTAGAAAGTAATAATTTCTTGGGTAGT
TTGCAGTTTTAAAATTATGTTTTAAAATGGACTATCATATGCTTACCGTAACTTGAAAGTATTTCGATTT
CTTGGCTTTATATATCTTGTGGAAAGGACGAAACACCGCACCTTCTCAGAAGAACCGAGTTTAAGAGCTA
TGCTGGAAACAGCATAGCAAGTTTAAATAAGGCTAGTCCGTTATCAACTTGAAAAAGTGGCACCGAGTCG
GTGCTTTTTTTGAATTCTAGATCTTGAGACAAATGGCAGTATTCATCCACAATTTTAAAAGAAAAGGGGG
GATTGGGGGGTACAGTGCAGGGGAAAGAATAGTAGACATAATAGCAACAGACATACAAACTAAAGAATTA
CAAAAACAAATTACAAAAATTCAAAATTTTCGGGTTTATTACAGGGACAGCAGAGATCCACTTTGGCGCC
GGCTCGAGTGGCTCCGGTGCCCGTCAGTGGGCAGAGCGCACATCGCCCACAGTCCCCGAGAAGTTGGGGG
GAGGGGTCGGCAATTGAACCGGTGCCTAGAGAAGGTGGCGCGGGGTAAACTGGGAAAGTGATGTCGTGTA
CTGGCTCCGCCTTTTTCCCGAGGGTGGGGGAGAACCGTATATAAGTGCAGTAGTCGCCGTGAACGTTCTT
TTTCGCAACGGGTTTGCCGCCAGAACACAGGTGTCGTGACGCGGGATCCGCCACCATGACCGAGTACAAG
CCCACGGTGCGCCTCGCCACCCGCGACGACGTCCCCAGGGCCGTACGCACCCTCGCCGCCGCGTTCGCCG
ACTACCCCGCCACGCGCCACACCGTCGATCCGGACCGCCACATCGAGCGGGTCACCGAGCTGCAAGAACT
CTTCCTCACGCGCGTCGGGCTCGACATCGGCAAGGTGTGGGTCGCGGACGACGGCGCCGCGGTGGCGGTC
TGGACCACGCCGGAGAGCGTCGAAGCGGGGGCGGTGTTCGCCGAGATCGGCCCGCGCATGGCCGAGTTGA
GCGGTTCCCGGCTGGCCGCGCAGCAACAGATGGAAGGCCTCCTGGCGCCGCACCGGCCCAAGGAGCCCGC
GTGGTTCCTGGCCACCGTCGGAGTCTCGCCCGACCACCAGGGCAAGGGTCTGGGCAGCGCCGTCGTGCTC
CCCGGAGTGGAGGCGGCCGAGCGCGCCGGGGTGCCCGCCTTCCTGGAGACCTCCGCGCCCCGCAACCTCC
CCTTCTACGAGCGGCTCGGCTTCACCGTCACCGCCGACGTCGAGGTGCCCGAAGGACCGCGCACCTGGTG
CATGACCCGCAAGCCCGGTGCCTGAACGCGTTAAGTCGACAATCAACCTCTGGATTACAAAATTTGTGAA
AGATTGACTGGTATTCTTAACTATGTTGCTCCTTTTACGCTATGTGGATACGCTGCTTTAATGCCTTTGT
ATCATGCTATTGCTTCCCGTATGGCTTTCATTTTCTCCTCCTTGTATAAATCCTGGTTGCTGTCTCTTTA
TGAGGAGTTGTGGCCCGTTGTCAGGCAACGTGGCGTGGTGTGCACTGTGTTTGCTGACGCAACCCCCACT
GGTTGGGGCATTGCCACCACCTGTCAGCTCCTTTCCGGGACTTTCGCTTTCCCCCTCCCTATTGCCACGG
CGGAACTCATCGCCGCCTGCCTTGCCCGCTGCTGGACAGGGGCTCGGCTGTTGGGCACTGACAATTCCGT
GGTGTTGTCGGGGAAATCATCGTCCTTTCCTTGGCTGCTCGCCTGTGTTGCCACCTGGATTCTGCGCGGG
ACGTCCTTCTGCTACGTCCCTTCGGCCCTCAATCCAGCGGACCTTCCTTCCCGCGGCCTGCTGCCGGCTC
TGCGGCCTCTTCCGCGTCTTCGCCTTCGCCCTCAGACGAGTCGGATCTCCCTTTGGGCCGCCTCCCCGCG
TCGACTTTAAGACCAATGACTTACAAGGCAGCTGTAGATCTTAGCCACTTTTTAAAAGAAAAGGGGGGAC
TGGAAGGGCTAATTCACTCCCAACGAAGACAAGATCTGCTTTTTGCTTGTACTGGGTCTCTCTGGTTAGA
CCAGATCTGAGCCTGGGAGCTCTCTGGCTAACTAGGGAACCCACTGCTTAAGCCTCAATAAAGCTTGCCT
TGAGTGCTTCAAGTAGTGTGTGCCCGTCTGTTGTGTGACTCTGGTAACTAGAGATCCCTCAGACCCTTTT
AGTCAGTGTGGAAAATCTCTAGCAGTACGTATAGTAGTTCATGTCATCTTATTATTCAGTATTTATAACT
TGCAAAGAAATGAATATCAGAGAGTGAGAGGAACTTGTTTATTGCAGCTTATAATGGTTACAAATAAAGC
AATAGCATCACAAATTTCACAAATAAAGCATTTTTTTCACTGCATTCTAGTTGTGGTTTGTCCAAACTCA
TCAATGTATCTTATCATGTCTGGCTCTAGCTATCCCGCCCCTAACTCCGCCCATCCCGCCCCTAACTCCG
CCCAGTTCCGCCCATTCTCCGCCCCATGGCTGACTAATTTTTTTTATTTATGCAGAGGCCGAGGCCGCCT
CGGCCTCTGAGCTATTCCAGAAGTAGTGAGGAGGCTTTTTTGGAGGCCTAGGGACGTACCCAATTCGCCC
TATAGTGAGTCGTATTACGCGCGCTCACTGGCCGTCGTTTTACAACGTCGTGACTGGGAAAACCCTGGCG
TTACCCAACTTAATCGCCTTGCAGCACATCCCCCTTTCGCCAGCTGGCGTAATAGCGAAGAGGCCCGCAC
CGATCGCCCTTCCCAACAGTTGCGCAGCCTGAATGGCGAATGGG
[124 nt withheld, positions 4945-5068]
C
[91 nt withheld, positions 5070-5160]
A
[49 nt withheld, positions 5162-5210]
CCTTTGACGTTGGAGTCCACGTTCTTT
[37 nt withheld, positions 5238-5274]
ACCCTATCTCGGTCTATTCTTTTGATTTATAAGGGATTTTGCCGATTTCGGCCTATTGGTTAAAAAATGA
GCTGATTTAACAAAAATTTAACGCGAATTTTAACAAAATATTAACGCTTACAATTTAGGTGGCACTTTTC
GGGGAAATGTGCGCGGAACCCCTATTTGTTTATTTTTCTAAATACATTCAAATATGTATCCGCTCATGAG
ACAATAACCCTGATAAATGCTTCAATAATATTGAAAAAGGAAGAGTATGAGTATTCAACATTTCCGTGTC
GCCCTTATTCCCTTTTTTGCGGCATTTTGCCTTCCTGTTTTTGCTCACCCAGAAACGCTGGTGAAAGTAA
AAGATGCTGAAGATCAGTTGGGTGCACGAGTGGGTTACATCGAACTGGATCTCAACAGCGGTAAGATCCT
TGAGAGTTTTCGCCCCGAAGAACGTTTTCCAATGATGAGCACTTTTAAAGTTCTGCTATGTGGCGCGGTA
TTATCCCGTATTGACGCCGGGCAAGAGCAACTCGGTCGCCGCATACACTATTCTCAGAATGACTTGGTTG
AGTACTCACCAGTCACAGAAAAGCATCTTACGGATGGCATGACAGTAAGAGAATTATGCAGTGCTGCCAT
AACCATGAGTGATAACACTGCGGCCAACTTACTTCTGACAACGATCGGAGGACCGAAGGAGCTAACCGCT
TTTTTGCACAACATGGGGGATCATGTAACTCGCCTTGATCGTTGGGAACCGGAGCTGAATGAAGCCATAC
CAAACGACGAGCGTGACACCACGATGCCTGTAGCAATGGCAACAACGTTGCGCAAACTATTAACTGGCGA
ACTACTTACTCTAGCTTCCCGGCAACAATTAATAGACTGGATGGAGGCGGATAAAGTTGCAGGACCACTT
CTGCGCTCGGCCCTTCCGGCTGGCTGGTTTATTGCTGATAAATCTGGAGCCGGTGAGCGTGGGTCTCGCG
GTATCATTGCAGCACTGGGGCCAGATGGTAAGCCCTCCCGTATCGTAGTTATCTACACGACGGGGAGTCA
GGCAACTATGGATGAACGAAATAGACAGATCGCTGAGATAGGTGCCTCACTGATTAAGCATTGGTAACTG
TCAGACCAAGTTTACTCATATATACTTTAGATTGATTTAAAACTTCATTTTTAATTTAAAAGGATCTAGG
TGAAGATCCTTTTTGATAATCTCATGACCAAAATCCCTTAACGTGAGTTTTCGTTCCACTGAGCGTCAGA
CCCCGTAGAAAAGATCAAAGGATCTTCTTGAGATCCTTTTTTTCTGCGCGTAATCTGCTGCTTGCAAACA
AAAAAACCACCGCTACCAGCGGTGGTTTGTTTGCCGGATCAAGAGCTACCAACTCTTTTTCCGAAGGTAA
CTGGCTTCAGCAGAGCGCAGATACCAAATACTGTTCTTCTAGTGTAGCCGTAGTTAGGCCACCACTTCAA
GAACTCTGTAGCACCGCCTACATACCTCGCTCTGCTAATCCTGTTACCAGTGGCTGCTGCCAGTGGCGAT
AAGTCGTGTCTTACCGGGTTGGACTCAAGACGATAGTTACCGGATAAGGCGCAGCGGTCGGGCTGAACGG
GGGGTTCGTGCACACAGCCCAGCTTGGAGCGAACGACCTACACCGAACTGAGATACCTACAGCGTGAGCT
ATGAGAAAGCGCCACGCTTCCCGAAGGGAGAAAGGCGGACAGGTATCCGGTAAGCGGCAGGGTCGGAACA
GGAGAGCGCACGAGGGAGCTTCCAGGGGGAAACGCCTGGTATCTTTATAGTCCTGTCGGGTTTCGCCACC
TCTGACTTGAGCGTCGATTTTTGTGATGCTCGTCAGGGGGGCGGAGCCTATGGAAAAACGCCAGCAACGC
GGCCTTTTTACGGTTCCTGGCCTTTTGCTGGCCTTTTGCTCACATGTTCTTTCCTGCGTTATCCCCTGAT
TCTGTGGATAACCGTATTACCGCCTTTGAGTGAGCTGATACCGCTCGCCGCAGCCGAACGACCGAGCG
